>Addgene plasmid #200238 | sgRNA2 _1xCTS-ECFP-pA | addgene full sequence | sequence record 396678 | Addgene NGS Result
CAGGTGGCACTTTTCGGGGAAATGTGCGCGGAACCCCTATTTGTTTATTTTTCTAAATACATTCAAATAT
GTATCCGCTCATGAGACAATAACCCTGATAAATGCTTCAATAATATTGAAAAAGGAAGAGTATGAGTATT
CAACATTTCCGTGTCGCCCTTATTCCCTTTTTTGCGGCATTTTGCCTTCCTGTTTTTGCTCACCCAGAAA
CGCTGGTGAAAGTAAAAGATGCTGAAGATCAGTTGGGTGCACGAGTGGGTTACATCGAACTGGATCTCAA
CAGCGGTAAGATCCTTGAGAGTTTTCGCCCCGAAGAACGTTTTCCAATGATGAGCACTTTTAAAGTTCTG
CTATGTGGCGCGGTATTATCCCGTATTGACGCCGGGCAAGAGCAACTCGGTCGCCGCATACACTATTCTC
AGAATGACTTGGTTGAGTACTCACCAGTCACAGAAAAGCATCTTACGGATGGCATGACAGTAAGAGAATT
ATGCAGTGCTGCCATAACCATGAGTGATAACACTGCGGCCAACTTACTTCTGACAACGATCGGAGGACCG
AAGGAGCTAACCGCTTTTTTGCACAACATGGGGGATCATGTAACTCGCCTTGATCGTTGGGAACCGGAGC
TGAATGAAGCCATACCAAACGACGAGCGTGACACCACGATGCCTGTAGCAATGGCAACAACGTTGCGCAA
ACTATTAACTGGCGAACTACTTACTCTAGCTTCCCGGCAACAATTAATAGACTGGATGGAGGCGGATAAA
GTTGCAGGACCACTTCTGCGCTCGGCCCTTCCGGCTGGCTGGTTTATTGCTGATAAATCTGGAGCCGGTG
AGCGTGGGTCTCGCGGTATCATTGCAGCACTGGGGCCAGATGGTAAGCCCTCCCGTATCGTAGTTATCTA
CACGACGGGGAGTCAGGCAACTATGGATGAACGAAATAGACAGATCGCTGAGATAGGTGCCTCACTGATT
AAGCATTGGTAACTGTCAGACCAAGTTTACTCATATATACTTTAGATTGATTTAAAACTTCATTTTTAAT
TTAAAAGGATCTAGGTGAAGATCCTTTTTGATAATCTCATGACCAAAATCCCTTAACGTGAGTTTTCGTT
CCACTGAGCGTCAGACCCCGTAGAAAAGATCAAAGGATCTTCTTGAGATCCTTTTTTTCTGCGCGTAATC
TGCTGCTTGCAAACAAAAAAACCACCGCTACCAGCGGTGGTTTGTTTGCCGGATCAAGAGCTACCAACTC
TTTTTCCGAAGGTAACTGGCTTCAGCAGAGCGCAGATACCAAATACTGTTCTTCTAGTGTAGCCGTAGTT
AGGCCACCACTTCAAGAACTCTGTAGCACCGCCTACATACCTCGCTCTGCTAATCCTGTTACCAGTGGCT
GCTGCCAGTGGCGATAAGTCGTGTCTTACCGGGTTGGACTCAAGACGATAGTTACCGGATAAGGCGCAGC
GGTCGGGCTGAACGGGGGGTTCGTGCACACAGCCCAGCTTGGAGCGAACGACCTACACCGAACTGAGATA
CCTACAGCGTGAGCTATGAGAAAGCGCCACGCTTCCCGAAGGGAGAAAGGCGGACAGGTATCCGGTAAGC
GGCAGGGTCGGAACAGGAGAGCGCACGAGGGAGCTTCCAGGGGGAAACGCCTGGTATCTTTATAGTCCTG
TCGGGTTTCGCCACCTCTGACTTGAGCGTCGATTTTTGTGATGCTCGTCAGGGGGGCGGAGCCTATGGAA
AAACGCCAGCAACGCGGCCTTTTTACGGTTCCTGGCCTTTTGCTGGCCTTTTGCTCACATGTGCATGCGG
AGCGGCCGCAATAAAATATCTTTATTTTCATTACATCTGTGTGTTGGTTTTTTGTGTGAATCGATAGTAC
TAACATACGCTCTCCATCAAAACAAAACGAAACAAAACAAACTAGCAAAATAGGCTGTCCCCAGTGCAAG
TGCAGGTGCCAGAACATTTCTCTATCGGGTACCTTCTAGAGTAAGTCGGAGTACTGTCCTAGGGGCGCGC
CCCTAGGGAGCGGGGGGCTATAAAAGGGGGTGGGGGCGTTCGTCCTGCTATCTAGCGTCGCGTTGACCGA
GCTCCCATGGTGAGCAAGGGCGAGGAGCTGTTCACCGGGGTGGTGCCCATCCTGGTCGAGCTGGACGGCG
ACGTAAACGGCCACAAGTTCAGCGTGTCCGGCGAGGGCGAGGGCGATGCCACCTACGGCAAGCTGACCCT
GAAGTTCATCTGCACCACCGGCAAGCTGCCCGTGCCCTGGCCCACCCTCGTGACCACCCTGACCTGGGGC
GTGCAGTGCTTCGCCCGCTACCCCGACCACATGAAGCAGCACGACTTCTTCAAGTCCGCCATGCCCGAAG
GCTACGTCCAGGAGCGCACCATCTTCTTCAAGGACGACGGCAACTACAAGACCCGCGCCGAGGTGAAGTT
CGAGGGCGACACCCTGGTGAACCGCATCGAGCTGAAGGGCATCGACTTCAAGGAGGACGGCAACATCCTG
GGGCACAAGCTGGAGTACAACGCCATCAGCGACAACGTCTATATCACCGCCGACAAGCAGAAGAACGGCA
TCAAGGCCAACTTCAAGATCCGCCACAACATCGAGGACGGCAGCGTGCAGCTCGCCGACCACTACCAGCA
GAACACCCCCATCGGCGACGGCCCCGTGCTGCTGCCCGACAACCACTACCTGAGCACCCAGTCCAAGCTG
AGCAAAGACCCCAACGAGAAGCGCGATCACATGGTCCTGCTGGAGTTCGTGACCGCCGCCGGGATCACTC
TCGGCATGGACGAGCTGTACAAGTAAGGCCGGCCGCTTCGAGCAGACATGATAAGATACATTGATGAGTT
TGGACAAACCACAACTAGAATGCAGTGAAAAAAATGCTTTATTTGTGAAATTTGTGATGCTATTGCTTTA
TTTGTAACCATTATAAGCTGCAATAAACAAGTTAACAACAACAATTGCATTCATTTTATGTTTCAGGTTC
AGGGGGAGGTGTGGGAGGTTTTTTAAAGCAAGTAAAACCTCTACAAATGTGGTAAAATCGATAAGGATCC
CTCGAGCCTGCAGGGACGT
Features (pLannotate 1.2.2; 8 found; start..end, strand, type, name):
     27..131     +  promoter       AmpR promoter: bla
    132..992     +  CDS            AmpR: β-lactamase; bla; confers resistance to ampicillin, carbenicillin, and related antibiotics
   1163..1751    +  rep_origin     ori: high-copy-number ColE1/pMB1/pBR322/pUC origin of replication
   1830..1878    +  polyA_signal   poly(A) signal: synthetic polyadenylation signal
   1892..1983    +  misc_feature   pause site: RNA polymerase II transcriptional pause signal from the human α2 globin gene
   2107..2826    +  CDS            mCerulean: enhanced monomeric variant of CFP (Rizzo et al., 2004) mammalian codon-optimized
   2852..2973    -  polyA_signal   SV40 poly(A) signal: SV40 polyadenylation signal
   2996..3064    -  CDS            large T antigen (fragment): large T antigen from SV40 (simian virus 40)
