[The description below was written by a language model from this plasmid's Addgene catalogue record and pLannotate feature annotations shown in this document.]
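Description:
sgRNA2 _1xCTS-ECFP-pA is a compact (about 3.1 kb) mammalian reporter plasmid built on the p035_pause-HBG-CFP-pA backbone and intended for transient transfection. It is propagated in E. coli through a high-copy ColE1/pUC-type origin and selected with ampicillin via the bla gene and its native promoter. No mammalian selection marker or viral element is annotated.

The payload is a cyan fluorescent reporter cassette. Upstream, a synthetic poly(A) signal followed by the RNA polymerase II transcriptional pause site from the human α2 globin gene insulates the reporter from read-through transcription originating in the plasmid backbone, which keeps background fluorescence low. Between this insulator and the fluorescent protein lies an unannotated stretch of roughly 120 bp. It presumably holds the synthetic insert, sgRNA2_1xCTS, which is taken here to be a single copy of a CRISPR target sequence matched to "sgRNA2". The backbone name suggests a minimal HBG-type promoter also sits here, but the feature table annotates neither element and the record does not otherwise name the promoter. The coding sequence is catalogued as ECFP, although automated annotation matches it to the closely related variant mCerulean. It is followed by an SV40 polyadenylation signal, with an adjacent short large T antigen fragment that is a remnant of that SV40 region rather than a functional gene.

Consistent with the associated work on RNA-sensing guide RNAs that modulate CRISPR transcriptional activators, the plasmid serves as the second of a set of single-site reporters. Cyan fluorescence would be expected when a dCas9-based activator is recruited to the target site by the cognate guide, giving a readout of guide RNA activity in mammalian cells.
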