Addgene plasmid #200238: sgRNA2 _1xCTS-ECFP-pA
Purpose: Mammalian transfections; 1xCTS-ECFP reporter construct 2
Depositing lab: Tatjana Sauka-Spengler. Depositing organization: University of Oxford. Publication: Specific Modulation of CRISPR Transcriptional Activators through RNA-Sensing Guide RNAs in Mammalian Cells and Zebrafish Embryos. Pelea O, Mayes S, Ferry QRV, Fulga TA, Sauka-Spengler T. bioRxiv 2023.05.08.539738 10.1101/2023.05.08.539738.
Backbone
  Vector backbone: p035_pause-HBG-CFP-pA
  Vector type: Mammalian Expression
Growth in bacteria
  Bacterial resistance: Ampicillin, 100 μg/mL
  Growth temperature: 37°C
  Growth strain: DH5alpha
  Copy number: High Copy
Gene/Insert
  Gene/Insert name: sgRNA2_1xCTS
  Species: Synthetic
  Cloning method: Restriction Enzyme; 5′ cloning site Unknown (unknown if destroyed); 3′ cloning site Unknown (unknown if destroyed)
  Sequencing primers: 3′ caccaccccggtgaacagctc
Terms and licenses: Academic/Nonprofit Terms; Industry Terms: Not Available to Industry
Depositor comments: Please visit https://www.biorxiv.org/content/10.1101/2023.05.08.539738v1 for bioRxiv preprint.
How to cite: sgRNA2 _1xCTS-ECFP-pA was a gift from Tatjana Sauka-Spengler (Addgene plasmid # 200238 ; http://n2t.net/addgene:200238 ; RRID:Addgene_200238)
